>Addgene plasmid #111049 | pCHKU28.1-2.2 | depositor full sequence | sequence record 208807 | pCHKU28.1-2.2 sequence 13373 bps
TATCTAAAAATTGCCTTATGATCCGTCTCTCCGGTTACAGCCTGTGTAACTGATTAATCCTGCCTTTCTA
ATCACCATTCTAATGTTTTAATTAAGGGATTTTGTCTTCATTAACGGCTTTCGCTCATAAAAATGTTATG
ACGTTTTGCCCGCAGGCGGGAAACCATCCACTTCACGAGACTGATCTCCTCTGCCGGAACACCGGGCATC
TCCAACTTATAAGTTGGAGAAATAAGAGAATTTCAGATTGAGAGAATGAAAAAAAAAAAAAAAAAAAAGG
CAGAGGAGAGCATAGAAATGGGGTTCACTTTTTGGTAAAGCTATAGCATGCCTATCACATATAAATAGAG
TGCCAGTAGCGACTTTTTTCACACTCGAAATACTCTTACTACTGCTCTCTTGTTGTTTTTATCACTTCTT
GTTTCTTCTTGGTAAATAGAATATCAAGCTACAAAAAGCATACAATCAACTATCAACTATTAACTATATC
GTAATACACAATGGATTATAAGGATGATGATGATAAGACTAGTATGGCGCCCATTGCCATCACTCCGGAC
AACAGCTCCACCGGCAGCCCGTCAGGGGAGAGCGTCAACGGCTACTTCCATGTCAGCACCGACAACCGCC
AGGCCAATGGGCATACCAACGGGCACACCAATGGCTACGCCAGCAGACACCTAGATGGACACCCGAACGG
GCATTCAAACGGAGCCGGTAATGGTGTTTTCAATGGCGTCAATGGCGTCAACGGCGTCCACGGGCCCTCG
GGAGGTTTCTCTACTTCCCATAAGCCGATGCCCATCGCCATTGTGGGAATGGCTTGTCGCATGCCGGGCA
ATGTCTCTACTCCTGCCGAGTTCTGGGAGCTCTGCACACGGGCTCGCTCGGGGTGGACCGAGATCCCCAA
GGAACGATTCGACAGCTCCCGGTTTTACCACCCAAACCCCGGCAAGGGGGGCGCCCTGAATCCAGTCGGC
GGGAACTTCCTCAATGTTGATCTCGCCGCCTTCGACGCCCCTTTCTTCGGGCTCACAGAGAAGGAAGCCA
TATCTATGGATCCCCAGCAGCGCCTTCTCCTGGAGTGTACGTTCGAGGCCCTCGAGAACGCGGGAATCCC
CAAGCACACCATCGTCGGGAAGGACGTCGGCGTTTTCATCGGCGGCTCGTTCTCCGAGTACGAGTCACAC
CTGTTCCGGGATTCCGATACGATTCCCATGCATCAGGCAACCGGCTGCGCATTTGCGATGCAGTCCAACC
GTATCTCGCATTTCTTTGACCTGAGAGGCCCGAGTTTCACGTCCGACACAGCCTGTTCGTCCAGCATGGT
CGCTGTGCATCTGGCTTGCCAGAGTCTGCGGGCCGGCGAGATTAGCTGTGCCCTGGTCGGCGCCTGCCAT
CTCAACATGCTACCGGAGTTTTGGATCTCCTTTTCGACTTGCAGGTACGTCCCCGTTCCAGAGCCCGGCA
CATCCGCAATCAGGGACAATGACACCATCAGGGCAGTCATTGTGGGAACCGGCTTGAACCAGGACGGAAA
GACGCCCGGCATCACCATGCCAAACGGAGCCGCCCAAGAGGCCCTGATGAGACAGGTGTACAAGAACGCG
GGAATCGACCCACGCGACTGCGGCTTCGTTGAAGCTCACGGAACGGGTACCCGGGTGGGGGATCCCATCG
AGGCCACCGCCATCCACAACGTGCTGGGCCAGAACAGGACAGCACGCGATCCCCTGTGGATAGGGTCTGT
CAAGTCCAACATTGGCCATCTCGAAGGCGCTTCAGGGATTGCTGGCATCATAAAAGCTGCCCTGATGCTC
GAGCGCGGTTTCATCCTCCCCAACTACGACTTCAAGCAACCAAACCCCAAGATTCCTTGGAAGGAGTGGA
ATCTCAAGGTCCCGATTGCCCAGCGGCCATGGCCGCGCGGTAAGAAATACATCAGCGTCAATAACTTTGG
GTTTGGCGGGACAAACGGTCACGTCGTGCTCGAGGCTCCGCCATTCCGAGGACCAAAGGGTTCTGCCGCC
GGCGGTGACGACACATCTGGAAAGGCAGGACAAGGACGGAAGCTCTACGTCTTCACGGCCAACGACAAGA
CGGCGCTCTCGCAGGTTATGAAGAACATCGTCATTTATCTTGAACAGCGCCCAGAAATCTTCCAAAAGGA
CCTGACAGGACATCTAGCCTACACCTTGGGGCAGCGCCGATCTCTCCTGCAGTGGAGAGCGGCCATTCCG
GCCGTCAATTCTTTCGAGCTCATTGAAGCGATTAACGGCGAAAAGTACACTCCCGGAAAGGAGACTGGGC
CGCTAAGGATCGGCTTCATTCTCACCGGGCAGGGCGCGCAGTGGCATGCCATGGGACGAGAGCTCTATGA
GCAGTATCCCACCTTCAGCAGCAGCCTCGAGCTGGCCGACAGGTGTCTGGCTGAGAACGGTGCTGACTGG
TCCCTGATCGAGGAACTGGGAAGAGACGCAAAAACCAGCAAGATTAACGAGGCCCATATCAGTCAACCGT
CGTGTACTGCCATCCAACTGGCGCTGATTGACTTGCTGCGGTCCTGGGGCATTCGTCCAACCGCCGTTGC
TGGTCATTCAAGCGGCGAAATCGCGGCCGCCTACGCCGCGGAGATCATCGACTTCGACTCCGCCATGCGG
ATTGCGTACCATCGCGGCAGGCTTATTCCCATCCTCAAACGATCTCATCCGGAGCTCAGAGGCCGCATGA
TGGCCGTTGGCGGCAGCAAAGAGCAGTTCCTGCCCATTCTCGACGGCCTCAAGGAGAAGGAAGCCCGCAT
CGCCTGCTACAACAGCCCCTCGAGCCTGACCATCTCGGGCGATGAGCCGGCCATTGCCGAGCTCGAGAAG
ATCTGCGAGGAGAAGCAGCTCTTTAACAGGCGTCTCGTGGTGGACGTGGCATACCATTCCCACCACATGA
ACCTGGTGGCGAAGGAGTACCGAGCGTCGCTGGCCGACCTGCGGCCCCCCGTTCCCACCGACATCCGGTT
CCACTCATCCCTTTACGGGCGCCTGGTCGACGGTACGGAGCTGCAGCCGGACTACTGGGTGGAGAACCTG
ACCTGCGCAGTGCGCTTTTCGGAAGCGTTGCAGAGCATGCTGGAACCCGCCGGCGAGCACAAGCACGGCG
TCAACATGCTCGTCGAGCTTGGTCCGCATTCCGGGCTCCAGGGGCCGATCAAGCAAATCCTGAAGGAGAT
CGGCGGCAGCGCCCTTAAGATCCCGTACGCGTCCGCTCTCGTACGGAAGCGTGATGCGGTAGAGACGGCG
CTGGAACTCGCTGCGGATCTGTTCACCAGGGGCGCCAGCCTCAACTTCGGGGCAATCAACTTCCCCAAGC
CGACCAAGCCGCCCGTGCTGCTGACCGACCTGCCGCGGTACCCCTGGAATTACTCGTCCAGGTATTGGCA
GGAGTCTCGCATGACAAGAGCACACAAGCACGCTCCTGGCGGCCGGAGCGACATTCTAGGCACCCTGGCC
AACTACTCCAACGACTTGGAGCCCACCTGGCGCAACATTGTCCGGCTGGATGACCTCCCCTGGCTGCGGC
AGCACAAGATCCAGTCCTTGACTGTCTTTCCCATGGCCGGGTTCATTGCCATGGCCCTCGAGGCAGCGGC
TCAAAGAGCATCCGCGAGGGGCTGCCCGTTCGACAGTTTCGAGCTGAAGGACGTCTCGATTACCAAGCCT
CTCGTCATTCCAGACAAGGACATCGAGGTCACGCTCACCCTCAGACCACGAAAGGAGAGCGGTCCCTCCT
CCCCTGGCAGTTGGGACGAGTTCCGCATCTGCTCCTGGTCGAGCGAACAGGGCTGGACCGAGCACTGCGT
TGGCCTCATTGCGGCTCTGGAAGCGGATGTCAACGAGGTCGACAGTGCCAGGCGCGCTCGAGACGCGGAG
GCTCGTCTCAAGACCATCCTGTCTCGGACTAGCCAGCCGGAAGCGGTGCCTGTGACTCCACAAGCCATGT
ATGACAGCCTCTCGAAGCTGGGCGTGGCCTACGGGGCTCTTTTCCAGGGAGTAACCAGCTGCTACGCATC
CGACTCCCACGCGGTGGGGAACCTTGTGGTGCCAGACGTCGCAAAGGAGATGCCCAGCGGTTATCTAACC
GATGCGGTTCTCCAGCCGGCGTTCCTCGAGTCTCTCATTGAGATGTATTGGCCCATTGTCGGAGCTGGTC
GACGTCCCGTCGGCACCATCTATCTGCCCTCGTCTGTCGACCGGGTTACTGTCTCTCTCGGCGTCCAGCG
GTTTACCAAGGACCCTGGCAGCGCGGTCCGCGCCGTTTGCGAAGGCGAGATCGCCGCTGGTTCGAGCCCC
AAGCCAGCCAAGGTCAACGTGGCCGCCGTCACGGGCGACGACAAGCTTGAGACGCTCATCTCCCTGGATG
GGCTCACCATTTCCCCCATCCTCGACGGCGAGACGCAGGCGGACTCCGCCGCAGCGAGGGAACTCTGCTA
TAAGTTGGAGTGGGATCCGATCCTCGAAACCGACGACGAGAGCGTCCAAGACCTTCCAACGGACGCCCAG
GTCGTCATCATCCACGAGGACTCCAGTTTCCAAAGTCTCGTGGCAATGGGCCTGGCAAACTCTCTGGAGC
AGGCCACTGGGAGGCTGGCTGACTTTGGCACTCTGGAAACCGTCGACGCTGCCGGCAAGATCTGCGTCTT
TCTGAGCGAGCTGCACCAGCCGTTCCTTGCGACACTCACACCCGCCCAGTTCGACGGCCTGCAGAGGCTG
TTGACGTCCGTCGAGGGCGTACTGTGGGTCGTGCGCGGAGCGTACGACAACTCGGCAAACCCAGATGCCA
ACATGGTGACCGGCTTGAGCCGAACCATCCGATCAGAGACTGCGCTGAAGTTTGCTACCCTCGATCTGGA
CGCCGAGTCACCGCTCTCGGAGCTTGAGACGGCCGACGCGATCATGAAGGTCTTCAAGTTCGTCTTTCAC
TCGGGTTCCTCCATGTCTGGAGAACTGGAGTTCATGGAGAGAGGCGGGCGTTTCTACACGCCTCGAATTG
TTCACGATCCCGAGATGGACGAGTACGTCCACAAGCAGACAAACCCATCCGCTCTCGAGCCTACGCTGTT
TGGGGAGGACCACCGAGCTTTGAAGATGGCACTGTCAGCGCCGGGCGCGTTGGAGACGCTCCACTTCGTT
GACGACCCGGCTGCTGAGCAGCCGCTGGAGGCCGACGAGGTTGAGATTGAGGTTAAGGCCATCGGACTGA
ACTTCCGGGACGGTATGGCTGCCAAAGGCCAAATCCCTCTGGGCAGTTGCGGAATCGAAGCAAGCGGAGT
CGTCACCGCGGTGGGAAGCAAAGTCACGGCCTACCGGGCTGGCGATCGTGTCGCGGCGCTTACCACAGGT
GCGTTTGCGACGCGAACGAGGACAAAGGCGGCCTTCGCCTTCAAGATCTCGGCGGACCTCACATTCGAGG
CTGCTGCCAGCCTGCCGCTCGCGTATGCGACAGCATACTACAGCTTGGTAGAGCTTGGGCGGCTCGGTGA
AGGCGAGACTGTCCTCATCCACTCCGCGGCCGGCGCTGTTGGACAAGCAGCCGTCTGCATCGCACAAATG
ATCGGTGCTGAGGTCTTTGTGACTGTTGGAAGTGCGGAGAAGAAAGAGCTCCTGTTGAAGGAGTTCGGAC
TCCCGGACGAGCGTGTCTTCTACAGCCGCAACAGCTCCTTTGCAGACGCAATTTGCCGAGATACGCAGGG
GCATGGCGTCGACGTCATCCTCAACACCCTCACCGGGGACGGGCTCCGCGAGTCTTGGAGATGTCTGAAC
AAGTTCGGGCGCTTCATTGAGCTTGGCCGGGGAGAGAATGTCTCTAAGGCGCGGCTGGAAGTCGACAGAA
TCGACAGCAACGCCAGCTTCATCTGCCTTGACATGCTGGCCCTGATCTCTGAGCGGCCAAAGACCATCAA
GCGGCTACTTGCGGACGTTGCGCAGCTCTTGAAGTACGGCAAGATCAGGCCCGCAGTTCCCATCACAAGA
TTCCCCATCTCGGACGTCGAAACGGCGTTGAAGACGCAGCAAACTGGGAAGTCAATGGGCAAGCTCGTGG
TGGTTCCCAGTGCGACTGACGTCGTCAAGGCTGTACAGGCTGCTCGTTCTAGGAAGGCGAAGCCCCTCCT
CCGCTCGGATGCCACCTATATCCTGGTCGGCGGCACTGGTGGCCTCGGCCGCAGTTTTGCTAGGTGGATG
GCGGCGAAGGGAGCAAGGAACATCGTGCTGGTTTCGAGAAGCGGCTCCGTAACGGGCAGGGTAAAGGAGC
TCGTCGACGAACTTGGCGCAATTGGCACCAACGTCGTTGTTCGCCGCTGCAACGTTGTCAACAAGAGCGA
AGTGGACGAGCTTATTAGCTCCATCCTCGGCGACCTGCCCCCTATCCGCGGTGTGGTGCATGGCACCATG
GTACTCAGGGATGTGCTTTTCGAAAAGATGGCGTGGGAGGATTACACGCAGGTCATCGAGGGCAAGGTGC
AAGGCGGATGGAACTTCCACCACGCACTCGCAGACTCGCCGCTCGACTTCTTCGTGGCTATCTCCTCGGC
CGCAGGCGCCGTCGGCAACCGCGGGCAGGCCGCCTACAGCGCGGCGAACTGCTTCCTCAACGCGCTGGTG
CAGCACCGTCTCGCCCGCGGCCTGCCCGCGGCCTCGCTCGACCTGACCGCCGTTTCCGACTCGGGCTACC
TGGCCGAGGACCTCGAGAAGGCGGCCGAGGTGGCGAGGAACCTCGGCAGCGACAGTATCTGCGAGAGCGA
GGTGCTCGCGCTGCTCCAGGCCGCCATCGACGGCACGATGGCCTCGACCTGCAACAGCCACGCCATCACC
GGCATGCGCATCACCGCGACCATGCGGCCGTTCTGGACCGAGGATGCCAAGTTCAAGGCGATGCGCATCG
CGGCCGAGGAGGCGGCGGCCAAGGACGCTTCGCTCAACGCCGTGGTGTCCTTCAATGCTGCCCTCAAGCA
GGCAACCACGCGCGCCGAGGCGGAGGATGTCATCTGCCGCGGCCTGGTCGACAAGATCTCCTCGGTCCTG
ATGATGGAAGCCGAGGAGTTGGACATCACCAGGTCGCTGTCCCATTACCCGCTGGATTCGCTGGTGGCGA
TTGAGATCCGCAACTTTATCACGCGCGAGTTCGAGGCGAATCTGCAGGTTTTGGAGCTGCTGTCGAGCGG
GTCGATCCAGACGCTTGCGAAGGGGGTCTGCGCGAAGAGCAAGCTTGTTACTTTCTCTTAGGGAGATTGA
TAAGACTTTTCTAGTTGCATATCTTTTATATTTAAATCTTATCTATTAGTTAATTTTTTGTAATTTATCC
TTATATATAGTCTGGTTATTCTAAAATATCATTTCAGTATCTAAAAATTCCCCTCTTTTTTCAGTTATAT
CTTAACAGGCGACAGTCCAAATGTTGATTTATCCCAGTCCGATTCATCAGGGTTGTGAAGCATTTTGTCA
ATGGTCGAAATCACATCAGTAATAGTGCCTCTTACTTGCCTCATAGAATTTCTTTCTCTTAACGTCACCG
TTTGGTCTTTTATAGTTTCGAAATCTATGGTGATACCAAATGGTGTTCCCAATTCATCGTTACGGGCGTA
TTTTTTACCAATTGAAGTATTGGAATCGTCAATTTTAAAGTATATCTCTCTTTTACGTAAAGCCTGCGAG
ATCCTCTTAAGTATAGCGGGGAAGCCATCGTTATTCGATATTGTCGTAACAAATACTTTGATCGGCGCTA
TGCGGCCGCCACCGCGGTGGAGCTCCAGCTTTTGTTCCCTTTAGTGAGGGTTAATTGCGCGCTTGGCGAG
ACTCAAACAAGATATATTTTGCCCGCCTTACAGACGAAACTAGTTGGAGGTTATGGAGCATACTATCACG
TGGGCGGCCACTGGTGAGTTACTACACCCCAGGGGCAACGTTGATGCTCCTAAAAAACTCTGGCTGGACG
CAAGCCGTAACACCCGTGTCACTTCATAATCGTTTGCAATTCAGGGCTTGATCTACACATTACCCTGTTA
TCCCTATTAATTAATACGGTTATCCACAGAATCAGGGGATAACGCAGGAAAGAACATGTGAGCAAAAGGC
CAGCAAAAGGCCAGGAACCGTAAAAAGGCCGCGTTGCTGGCGTTTTTCCATAGGCTCCGCCCCCCTGACG
AGCATCACAAAAATCGACGCTCAAGTCAGAGGTGGCGAAACCCGACAGGACTATAAAGATACCAGGCGTT
TCCCCCTGGAAGCTCCCTCGTGCGCTCTCCTGTTCCGACCCTGCCGCTTACCGGATACCTGTCCGCCTTT
CTCCCTTCGGGAAGCGTGGCGCTTTCTCATAGCTCACGCTGTAGGTATCTCAGTTCGGTGTAGGTCGTTC
GCTCCAAGCTGGGCTGTGTGCACGAACCCCCCGTTCAGCCCGACCGCTGCGCCTTATCCGGTAACTATCG
TCTTGAGTCCAACCCGGTAAGACACGACTTATCGCCACTGGCAGCAGCCACTGGTAACAGGATTAGCAGA
GCGAGGTATGTAGGCGGTGCTACAGAGTTCTTGAAGTGGTGGCCTAACTACGGCTACACTAGAAGGACAG
TATTTGGTATCTGCGCTCTGCTGAAGCCAGTTACCTTCGGAAAAAGAGTTGGTAGCTCTTGATCCGGCAA
ACAAACCACCGCTGGTAGCGGTGGTTTTTTTGTTTGCAAGCAGCAGATTACGCGCAGAAAAAAAGGATCT
CAAGAAGATCCTTTGATCTTTTCTACGGGGTCTGACGCTCAGTGGAACGAAAACTCACGTTAAGGGATTT
TGGTCATGAGATTATCAAAAAGGATCTTCACCTAGATCCTTTTAAATTAAAAATGAAGTTTTAAATCAAT
CTAAAGTATATATGAGTAAACTTGGTCTGACAGTTACCAATGCTTAATCAGTGAGGCACCTATCTCAGCG
ATCTGTCTATTTCGTTCATCCATAGTTGCCTGACTCCCCGTCGTGTAGATAACTACGATACGGGAGGGCT
TACCATCTGGCCCCAGTGCTGCAATGATACCGCGAGACCCACGCTCACCGGCTCCAGATTTATCAGCAAT
AAACCAGCCAGCCGGAAGGGCCGAGCGCAGAAGTGGTCCTGCAACTTTATCCGCCTCCATCCAGTCTATT
AATTGTTGCCGGGAAGCTAGAGTAAGTAGTTCGCCAGTTAATAGTTTGCGCAACGTTGTTGCCATTGCTA
CAGGCATCGTGGTGTCACGCTCGTCGTTTGGTATGGCTTCATTCAGCTCCGGTTCCCAACGATCAAGGCG
AGTTACATGATCCCCCATGTTGTGCAAAAAAGCGGTTAGCTCCTTCGGTCCTCCGATCGTTGTCAGAAGT
AAGTTGGCCGCAGTGTTATCACTCATGGTTATGGCAGCACTGCATAATTCTCTTACTGTCATGCCATCCG
TAAGATGCTTTTCTGTGACTGGTGAGTACTCAACCAAGTCATTCTGAGAATAGTGTATGCGGCGACCGAG
TTGCTCTTGCCCGGCGTCAATACGGGATAATACCGCGCCACATAGCAGAACTTTAAAAGTGCTCATCATT
GGAAAACGTTCTTCGGGGCGAAAACTCTCAAGGATCTTACCGCTGTTGAGATCCAGTTCGATGTAACCCA
CTCGTGCACCCAACTGATCTTCAGCATCTTTTACTTTCACCAGCGTTTCTGGGTGAGCAAAAACAGGAAG
GCAAAATGCCGCAAAAAAGGGAATAAGGGCGACACGGAAATGTTGAATACTCATACTCTTCCTTTTTCAA
TATTATTGAAGCATTTATCAGGGTTATTGTCTCATGAGCGGATACATATTTGAATGTATTTAGAAAAATA
AACAAATAGGGGTTCCGCGCACATTTCCCCGAAAAGTGCCACCTGAACGAAGCATCTGTGCTTCATTTTG
TAGAACAAAAATGCAACGCGAGAGCGCTAATTTTTCAAACAAAGAATCTGAGCTGCATTTTTACAGAACA
GAAATGCAACGCGAAAGCGCTATTTTACCAACGAAGAATCTGTGCTTCATTTTTGTAAAACAAAAATGCA
ACGCGAGAGCGCTAATTTTTCAAACAAAGAATCTGAGCTGCATTTTTACAGAACAGAAATGCAACGCGAG
AGCGCTATTTTACCAACAAAGAATCTATACTTCTTTTTTGTTCTACAAAAATGCATCCCGAGAGCGCTAT
TTTTCTAACAAAGCATCTTAGATTACTTTTTTTCTCCTTTGTGCGCTCTATAATGCAGTCTCTTGATAAC
TTTTTGCACTGTAGGTCCGTTAAGGTTAGAAGAAGGCTACTTTGGTGTCTATTTTCTCTTCCATAAAAAA
AGCCTGACTCCACTTCCCGCGTTTACTGATTACTAGCGAAGCTGCGGGTGCATTTTTTCAAGATAAAGGC
ATCCCCGATTATATTCTATACCGATGTGGATTGCGCATACTTTGTGAACAGAAAGTGATAGCGTTGATGA
TTCTTCATTGGTCAGAAAATTATGAACGGTTTCTTCTATTTTGTCTCTATATACTACGTATAGGAAATGT
TTACATTTTCGTATTGTTTTCGATTCACTCTATGAATAGTTCTTACTACAATTTTTTTGTCTAAAGAGTA
ATACTAGAGATAAACATAAAAAATGTAGAGGTCGAGTTTAGATGCAAGTTCAAGGAGCGAAAGGTGGATG
GGTAGGTTATATAGGGATATAGCACAGAGATATATAGCAAAGAGATACTTTTGAGCAATGTTTGTGGAAG
CGGTATTCGCAATATTTTAGTAGCTCGTTACAGTCCGGTGCGTTTTTGGTTTTTTGAAAGTGCGTCTTCA
GAGCGCTTTTGGTTTTCAAAAGCGCTCTGAAGTTCCTATACTTTCTAGAGAATAGGAACTTCGGAATAGG
AACTTCAAAGCGTTTCCGAAAACGAGCGCTTCCGAAAATGCAACGCGAGCTGCGCACATACAGCTCACTG
TTCACGTCGCACCTATATCTGCGTGTTGCCTGTATATATATATACATGAGAAGAACGGCATAGTGCGTGT
TTATGCTTAAATGCGTACTTATATGCGTCTATTTATGTAGGATGAAAGGTAGTCTAGTACCTCCTGTGAT
ATTATCCCATTCCATGCGGGGTATCGTATGCTTCCTTCAGCACTACCCTTTAGCTGTTCTATATGCTGCC
ACTCCTCAATTGGATTAGTCTCATCCTTCAATGCTATCATTTCCTTTGATATTGGATCATACTAAGAAAC
CATTATTATCATGACATTAACCTATAAAAATAGGCGTATCACGAGGCCCTTTCGTCTCGCGCGTTTCGGT
GATGACGGTGAAAACCTCGGCGCGCCATTACCCTGTTATCCCTAATATACAACGCAAAGAAGCTGGAAAA
TTGGCGAGGGAATCCTGTTTCTGTCTATCCAAGAATGGGCATGAGGTGGCAACCGTCGTGCTAGCGTACA
GGGTGCACTTTGTAACCATTTGGGACACCGGACACTCGCTGTTTTCGAAATTACCCTTTAAGCGCGGGTA
TTGAACCAGGCTTATGCCCAAGATCGTAGCAAGCATTTAACTGTGGGAATACTCAGGTATCGTAAGATGC
AAGAGTTCGAATCTCTTAGCAACCATTATTTTTTTCCTCAACATAACGAGAACACACAGGGGCGCTATCG
CACAGAATCAAATTCGATGACTGGAAATTTTTTGTTAATTTCAGAGGTCGCCTGACGCATATACCTTTTT
CAACTGAAAAATTGGGAGAAAAAGGAAAGGTGAGAGGCCGGAACCGGCTTTTCATATAGAATAGAGAAGC
GTTCATGACTAAATGCTTGCATCACAATACTTGAAGTTGACAATATTATTTAAGGACCTATTGTTTTTTC
CAATAGGTGGTTAGCAATCGTCTTACTTTCTAACTTTTCTTACCTTTTACATTTCAGCAATATATATATA
TATTTCAAGGATATACCATTCTAATGTCTGCCCCTATGTCTGCCCCTAAGAAGATCGTCGTTTTGCCAGG
TGACCACGTTGGTCAAGAAATCACAGCCGAAGCCATTAAGGTTCTTAAAGCTATTTCTGATGTTCGTTCC
AATGTCAAGTTCGATTTCGAAAATCATTTAATTGGTGGTGCTGCTATCGATGCTACAGGTGTCCCACTTC
CAGATGAGGCGCTGGAAGCCTCCAAGAAGGTTGATGCCGTTTTGTTAGGTGCTGTGGCTGGTCCTAAATG
GGGTACCGGTAGTGTTAGACCTGAACAAGGTTTACTAAAAATCCGTAAAGAACTTCAATTGTACGCCAAC
TTAAGACCATGTAACTTTGCATCCGACTCTCTTTTAGACTTATCTCCAATCAAGCCACAATTTGCTAAAG
GTACTGACTTCGTTGTTGTCAGAGAATTAGTGGGAGGTATTTACTTTGGTAAGAGAAAGGAAGACGATGG
TGATGGTGTCGCTTGGGATAGTGAACAATACACCGTTCCAGAAGTGCAAAGAATCACAAGAATGGCCGCT
TTCATGGCCCTACAACATGAGCCACCATTGCCTATTTGGTCCTTGGATAAAGCTAATCTTTTGGCCTCTT
CAAGATTATGGAGAAAAACTGTGGAGGAAACCATCAAGAACGAATTCCCTACATTGAAGGTTCAACATCA
ATTGATTGATTCTGCCGCCATGATCCTAGTTAAGAACCCAACCCACCTAAATGGTATTATAATCACCAGC
AACATGTTTGGTGATATCATCTCCGATGAAGCCTCCGTTATCCCAGGTTCCTTGGGTTTGTTGCCATCTG
CGTCCTTGGCCTCTTTGCCAGACAAGAACACCGCATTTGGTTTGTACGAACCATGCCACGGTTCTGCTCC
AGATTTGCCAAAGAATAAGGTTGACCCTATCGCCACTATCTTGTCTGCTGCAATGATGTTGAAATTGTCA
TTGAACTTGCCTGAAGAAGGTAAGGCCATTGAAGATGCAGTTAAAAAGGTTTTGGATGCAGGTATCAGAA
CTGGTGATTTAGGTGGTTCCAACAGTACCACCGAAGTCGGTGATGCTGTCGCCGAAGAAGTTAAGAAAAT
CCTTGCTTAAAAAGATTCTCTTTTTTTATGATATTTGTACATAAACTTTATAAATGAAATTCATAATAGA
AACGACACGAAATTACAAAATGGAATATGTTCATAGGGTAGACGAAACTATATACGCAATCTACATACAT
TTATCAAGAAGGAGAAAAAGGAGGATAGTAAAGGAATACAGGTAAGCAAATTGATACTAATGGCTCAACG
AAATGACGGTATCGATAAGCTTGATATCGAATTCCTGCAGCCCGGGGGATCCACTAGTTCTAGAGTTAAT
TAA
Features (pLannotate 1.2.2; 12 found; start..end, strand, type, name):
    503..527     +  CDS            2xFLAG (fragment): two tandem FLAG® epitope tags
   7418..7774    -  CDS            GRS2 (fragment): SYG2_YEAST - Experimental evidence at protein level: Swiss-Prot protein existence level 1. Catalyzes the ATP-dependent ligation of glycine to the 3'-end of its cognate tRNA, via the formation of an aminoacyl-adenylate intermediate (Gly-AMP) (PubMed:23816885). Also produces diadenosine tetraphosphate (Ap4A), a universal pleiotropic signaling molecule needed for cell regulation pathways, by direct condensation of 2 ATPs. Thereby, may play a special role in Ap4A homeostasis (By similarity). From Saccharomyces cerevisiae (strain ATCC 204508 / S288c) (Baker's yeast).
   7772..7795    -  misc_feature   MCS (fragment): pBluescript multiple cloning site
   7808..7826    -  promoter       T3 promoter: promoter for bacteriophage T3 RNA polymerase
   8165..8753    -  rep_origin     ori: high-copy-number ColE1/pMB1/pBR322/pUC origin of replication
   8924..9784    -  CDS            AmpR: β-lactamase; bla; confers resistance to ampicillin, carbenicillin, and related antibiotics
   9785..9889    -  promoter       AmpR promoter: bla
   9916..11258   -  rep_origin     2μ ori: yeast 2μ plasmid origin of replication
  11326..11358   +  CDS            rop (fragment): Rop protein, which maintains plasmids at low copy number; rop
  11589..11993   +  promoter       LEU2 promoter: S. cerevisiae LEU2
  12006..13100   +  CDS            LEU2: 3-isopropylmalate dehydrogenase, required for leucine biosynthesis; S. cerevisiae LEU2; yeast auxotrophic marker
  13305..13365   -  misc_feature   MCS (fragment): pBluescript multiple cloning site
