>Addgene plasmid #111049 | pCHKU28.1-2.2 | addgene full sequence | sequence record 212376 | Addgene NGS Result
TTAATTAATATCTAAAAATTGCCTTATGATCCGTCTCTCCGGTTACAGCCTGTGTAACTGATTAATCCTG
CCTTTCTAATCACCATTCTAATGTTTTAATTAAGGGATTTTGTCTTCATTAACGGCTTTCGCTCATAAAA
ATGTTATGACGTTTTGCCCGCAGGCGGGAAACCATCCACTTCACGAGACTGATCTCCTCTGCCGGAACAC
CGGGCATCTCCAACTTATAAGTTGGAGAAATAAGAGAATTTCAGATTGAGAGAATGAAAAAAAAAAAAAA
AAAAAGGCAGAGGAGAGCATAGAAATGGGGTTCACTTTTTGGTAAAGCTATAGCATGCCTATCACATATA
AATAGAGTGCCAGTAGCGACTTTTTTCACACTCGAAATACTCTTACTACTGCTCTCTTGTTGTTTTTATC
ACTTCTTGTTTCTTCTTGGTAAATAGAATATCAAGCTACAAAAAGCATACAATCAACTATCAACTATTAA
CTATATCGTAATACACAATGGATTATAAGGATGATGATGATAAGACTAGTATGGCGCCCATTGCCATCAC
TCCGGACAACAGCTCCACCGGCAGCCCGTCAGGGGAGAGCGTCAACGGCTACTTCCATGTCAGCACCGAC
AACCGCCAGGCCAATGGGCATACCAACGGGCACACCAATGGCTACGCCAGCAGACACCTAGATGGACACC
CGAACGGGCATTCAAACGGAGCCGGTAATGGTGTTTTCAATGGCGTCAATGGCGTCAACGGCGTCCACGG
GCCCTCGGGAGGTTTCTCTACTTCCCATAAGCCGATGCCCATCGCCATTGTGGGAATGGCTTGTCGCATG
CCGGGCAATGTCTCTACTCCTGCCGAGTTCTGGGAGCTCTGCACACGGGCTCGCTCGGGGTGGACCGAGA
TCCCCAAGGAACGATTCGACAGCTCCCGGTTTTACCACCCAAACCCCGGCAAGGGGGGCGCCCTGAATCC
AGTCGGCGGGAACTTCCTCAATGTTGATCTCGCCGCCTTCGACGCCCCTTTCTTCGGGCTCACAGAGAAG
GAAGCCATATCTATGGATCCCCAGCAGCGCCTTCTCCTGGAGTGTACGTTCGAGGCCCTCGAGAACGCGG
GAATCCCCAAGCACACCATCGTCGGGAAGGACGTCGGCGTTTTCATCGGCGGCTCGTTCTCCGAGTACGA
GTCACACCTGTTCCGGGATTCCGATACGATTCCCATGCATCAGGCAACCGGCTGCGCATTTGCGATGCAG
TCCAACCGTATCTCGCATTTCTTTGACCTGAGAGGCCCGAGTTTCACGTCCGACACAGCCTGTTCGTCCA
GCATGGTCGCTGTGCATCTGGCTTGCCAGAGTCTGCGGGCCGGCGAGATTAGCTGTGCCCTGGTCGGCGC
CTGCCATCTCAACATGCTACCGGAGTTTTGGATCTCCTTTTCGACTTGCAGGTACGTCCCCGTTCCAGAG
CCCGGCACATCCGCAATCAGGGACAATGACACCATCAGGGCAGTCATTGTGGGAACCGGCTTGAACCAGG
ACGGAAAGACGCCCGGCATCACCATGCCAAACGGAGCCGCCCAAGAGGCCCTGATGAGACAGGTGTACAA
GAACGCGGGAATCGACCCACGCGACTGCGGCTTCGTTGAAGCTCACGGAACGGGTACCCGGGTGGGGGAT
CCCATCGAGGCCACCGCCATCCACAACGTGCTGGGCCAGAACAGGACAGCACGCGATCCCCTGTGGATAG
GGTCTGTCAAGTCCAACATTGGCCATCTCGAAGGCGCTTCAGGGATTGCTGGCATCATAAAAGCTGCCCT
GATGCTCGAGCGCGGTTTCATCCTCCCCAACTACGACTTCAAGCAACCAAACCCCAAGATTCCTTGGAAG
GAGTGGAATCTCAAGGTCCCGATTGCCCAGCGGCCATGGCCGCGCGGTAAGAAATACATCAGCGTCAATA
ACTTTGGGTTTGGCGGGACAAACGGTCACGTCGTGCTCGAGGCTCCGCCATTCCGAGGACCAAAGGGTTC
TGCCGCCGGCGGTGACGACACATCTGGAAAGGCAGGACAAGGACGGAAGCTCTACGTCTTCACGGCCAAC
GACAAGACGGCGCTCTCGCAGGTTATGAAGAACATCGTCATTTATCTTGAACAGCGCCCAGAAATCTTCC
AAAAGGACCTGACAGGACATCTAGCCTACACCTTGGGGCAGCGCCGATCTCTCCTGCAGTGGAGAGCGGC
CATTCCGGCCGTCAATTCTTTCGAGCTCATTGAAGCGATTAACGGCGAAAAGTACACTCCCGGAAAGGAG
ACTGGGCCGCTAAGGATCGGCTTCATTCTCACCGGGCAGGGCGCGCAGTGGCATGCCATGGGACGAGAGC
TCTATGAGCAGTATCCCACCTTCAGCAGCAGCCTCGAGCTGGCCGACAGGTGTCTGGCTGAGAACGGTGC
TGACTGGTCCCTGATCGAGGAACTGGGAAGAGACGCAAAAACCAGCAAGATTAACGAGGCCCATATCAGT
CAACCGTCGTGTACTGCCATCCAACTGGCGCTGATTGACTTGCTGCGGTCCTGGGGCATTCGTCCAACCG
CCGTTGCTGGTCATTCAAGCGGCGAAATCGCGGCCGCCTACGCCGCGGAGATCATCGACTTCGACTCCGC
CATGCGGATTGCGTACCATCGCGGCAGGCTTATTCCCATCCTCAAACGATCTCATCCGGAGCTCAGAGGC
CGCATGATGGCCGTTGGCGGCAGCAAAGAGCAGTTCCTGCCCATTCTCGACGGCCTCAAGGAGAAGGAAG
CCCGCATCGCCTGCTACAACAGCCCCTCGAGCCTGACCATCTCGGGCGATGAGCCGGCCATTGCCGAGCT
CGAGAAGATCTGCGAGGAGAAGCAGCTCTTTAACAGGCGTCTCGTGGTGGACGTGGCATACCATTCCCAC
CACATGAACCTGGTGGCGAAGGAGTACCGAGCGTCGCTGGCCGACCTGCGGCCCCCCGTTCCCACCGACA
TCCGGTTCCACTCATCCCTTTACGGGCGCCTGGTCGACGGTACGGAGCTGCAGCCGGACTACTGGGTGGA
GAACCTGACCTGCGCAGTGCGCTTTTCGGAAGCGTTGCAGAGCATGCTGGAACCCGCCGGCGAGCACAAG
CACGGCGTCAACATGCTCGTCGAGCTTGGTCCGCATTCCGGGCTCCAGGGGCCGATCAAGCAAATCCTGA
AGGAGATCGGCGGCAGCGCCCTTAAGATCCCGTACGCGTCCGCTCTCGTACGGAAGCGTGATGCGGTAGA
GACGGCGCTGGAACTCGCTGCGGATCTGTTCACCAGGGGCGCCAGCCTCAACTTCGGGGCAATCAACTTC
CCCAAGCCGACCAAGCCGCCCGTGCTGCTGACCGACCTGCCGCGGTACCCCTGGAATTACTCGTCCAGGT
ATTGGCAGGAGTCTCGCATGACAAGAGCACACAAGCACGCTCCTGGCGGCCGGAGCGACATTCTAGGCAC
CCTGGCCAACTACTCCAACGACTTGGAGCCCACCTGGCGCAACATTGTCCGGCTGGATGACCTCCCCTGG
CTGCGGCAGCACAAGATCCAGTCCTTGACTGTCTTTCCCATGGCCGGGTTCATTGCCATGGCCCTCGAGG
CAGCGGCTCAAAGAGCATCCGCGAGGGGCTGCCCGTTCGACAGTTTCGAGCTGAAGGACGTCTCGATTAC
CAAGCCTCTCGTCATTCCAGACAAGGACATCGAGGTCACGCTCACCCTCAGACCACGAAAGGAGAGCGGT
CCCTCCTCCCCTGGCAGTTGGGACGAGTTCCGCATCTGCTCCTGGTCGAGCGAACAGGGCTGGACCGAGC
ACTGCGTTGGCCTCATTGCGGCTCTGGAAGCGGATGTCAACGAGGTCGACAGTGCCAGGCGCGCTCGAGA
CGCGGAGGCTCGTCTCAAGACCATCCTGTCTCGGACTAGCCAGCCGGAAGCGGTGCCTGTGACTCCACAA
GCCATGTATGACAGCCTCTCGAAGCTGGGCGTGGCCTACGGGGCTCTTTTCCAGGGAGTAACCAGCTGCT
ACGCATCCGACTCCCACGCGGTGGGGAACCTTGTGGTGCCAGACGTCGCAAAGGAGATGCCCAGCGGTTA
TCTAACCGATGCGGTTCTCCAGCCGGCGTTCCTCGAGTCTCTCATTGAGATGTATTGGCCCATTGTCGGA
GCTGGTCGACGTCCCGTCGGCACCATCTATCTGCCCTCGTCTGTCGACCGGGTTACTGTCTCTCTCGGCG
TCCAGCGGTTTACCAAGGACCCTGGCAGCGCGGTCCGCGCCGTTTGCGAAGGCGAGATCGCCGCTGGTTC
GAGCCCCAAGCCAGCCAAGGTCAACGTGGCCGCCGTCACGGGCGACGACAAGCTTGAGACGCTCATCTCC
CTGGATGGGCTCACCATTTCCCCCATCCTCGACGGCGAGACGCAGGCGGACTCCGCCGCAGCGAGGGAAC
TCTGCTATAAGTTGGAGTGGGATCCGATCCTCGAAACCGACGACGAGAGCGTCCAAGACCTTCCAACGGA
CGCCCAGGTCGTCATCATCCACGAGGACTCCAGTTTCCAAAGTCTCGTGGCAATGGGCCTGGCAAACTCT
CTGGAGCAGGCCACTGGGAGGCTGGCTGACTTTGGCACTCTGGAAACCGTCGACGCTGCCGGCAAGATCT
GCGTCTTTCTGAGCGAGCTGCACCAGCCGTTCCTTGCGACACTCACACCCGCCCAGTTCGACGGCCTGCA
GAGGCTGTTGACGTCCGTCGAGGGCGTACTGTGGGTCGTGCGCGGAGCGTACGACAACTCGGCAAACCCA
GATGCCAACATGGTGACCGGCTTGAGCCGAACCATCCGATCAGAGACTGCGCTGAAGTTTGCTACCCTCG
ATCTGGACGCCGAGTCACCGCTCTCGGAGCTTGAGACGGCCGACGCGATCATGAAGGTCTTCAAGTTCGT
CTTTCACTCGGGTTCCTCCATGTCTGGAGAACTGGAGTTCATGGAGAGAGGCGGGCGTTTCTACACGCCT
CGAATTGTTCACGATCCCGAGATGGACGAGTACGTCCACAAGCAGACAAACCCATCCGCTCTCGAGCCTA
CGCTGTTTGGGGAGGACCACCGAGCTTTGAAGATGGCACTGTCAGCGCCGGGCGCGTTGGAGACGCTCCA
CTTCGTTGACGACCCGGCTGCTGAGCAGCCGCTGGAGGCCGACGAGGTTGAGATTGAGGTTAAGGCCATC
GGACTGAACTTCCGGGACGGTATGGCTGCCAAAGGCCAAATCCCTCTGGGCAGTTGCGGAATCGAAGCAA
GCGGAGTCGTCACCGCGGTGGGAAGCAAAGTCACGGCCTACCGGGCTGGCGATCGTGTCGCGGCGCTTAC
CACAGGTGCGTTTGCGACGCGAACGAGGACAAAGGCGGCCTTCGCCTTCAAGATCTCGGCGGACCTCACA
TTCGAGGCTGCTGCCAGCCTGCCGCTCGCGTATGCGACAGCATACTACAGCTTGGTAGAGCTTGGGCGGC
TCGGTGAAGGCGAGACTGTCCTCATCCACTCCGCGGCCGGCGCTGTTGGACAAGCAGCCGTCTGCATCGC
ACAAATGATCGGTGCTGAGGTCTTTGTGACTGTTGGAAGTGCGGAGAAGAAAGAGCTCCTGTTGAAGGAG
TTCGGACTCCCGGACGAGCGTGTCTTCTACAGCCGCAACAGCTCCTTTGCAGACGCAATTTGCCGAGATA
CGCAGGGGCATGGCGTCGACGTCATCCTCAACACCCTCACCGGGGACGGGCTCCGCGAGTCTTGGAGATG
TCTGAACAAGTTCGGGCGCTTCATTGAGCTTGGCCGGGGAGAGAATGTCTCTAAGGCGCGGCTGGAAGTC
GACAGAATCGACAGCAACGCCAGCTTCATCTGCCTTGACATGCTGGCCCTGATCTCTGAGCGGCCAAAGA
CCATCAAGCGGCTACTTGCGGACGTTGCGCAGCTCTTGAAGTACGGCAAGATCAGGCCCGCAGTTCCCAT
CACAAGATTCCCCATCTCGGACGTCGAAACGGCGTTGAAGACGCAGCAAACTGGGAAGTCAATGGGCAAG
CTCGTGGTGGTTCCCAGTGCGACTGACGTCGTCAAGGCTGTACAGGCTGCTCGTTCTAGGAAGGCGAAGC
CCCTCCTCCGCTCGGATGCCACCTATATCCTGGTCGGCGGCACTGGTGGCCTCGGCCGCAGTTTTGCTAG
GTGGATGGCGGCGAAGGGAGCAAGGAACATCGTGCTGGTTTCGAGAAGCGGCTCCGTAACGGGCAGGGTA
AAGGAGCTCGTCGACGAACTTGGCGCAATTGGCACCAACGTCGTTGTTCGCCGCTGCAACGTTGTCAACA
AGAGCGAAGTGGACGAGCTTATTAGCTCCATCCTCGGCGACCTGCCCCCTATCCGCGGTGTGGTGCATGG
CACCATGGTACTCAGGGATGTGCTTTTCGAAAAGATGGCGTGGGAGGATTACACGCAGGTCATCGAGGGC
AAGGTGCAAGGCGGATGGAACTTCCACCACGCACTCGCAGACTCGCCGCTCGACTTCTTCGTGGCTATCT
CCTCGGCCGCAGGCGCCGTCGGCAACCGCGGGCAGGCCGCCTACAGCGCGGCGAACTGCTTCCTCAACGC
GCTGGTGCAGCACCGTCTCGCCCGCGGCCTGCCCGCGGCCTCGCTCGACCTGACCGCCGTTTCCGACTCG
GGCTACCTGGCCGAGGACCTCGAGAAGGCGGCCGAGGTGGCGAGGAACCTCGGCAGCGACAGTATCTGCG
AGAGCGAGGTGCTCGCGCTGCTCCAGGCCGCCATCGACGGCACGATGGCCTCGACCTGCAACAGCCACGC
CATCACCGGCATGCGCATCACCGCGACCATGCGGCCGTTCTGGACCGAGGATGCCAAGTTCAAGGCGATG
CGCATCGCGGCCGAGGAGGCGGCGGCCAAGGACGCTTCGCTCAACGCCGTGGTGTCCTTCAATGCTGCCC
TCAAGCAGGCAACCACGCGCGCCGAGGCGGAGGATGTCATCTGCCGCGGCCTGGTCGACAAGATCTCCTC
GGTCCTGATGATGGAAGCCGAGGAGTTGGACATCACCAGGTCGCTGTCCCATTACCCGCTGGATTCGCTG
GTGGCGATTGAGATCCGCAACTTTATCACGCGCGAGTTCGAGGCGAATCTGCAGGTTTTGGAGCTGCTGT
CGAGCGGGTCGATCCAGACGCTTGCGAAGGGGGTCTGCGCGAAGAGCAAGCTTGTTACTTTCTCTTAGGG
AGATTGATAAGACTTTTCTAGTTGCATATCTTTTATATTTAAATCTTATCTATTAGTTAATTTTTTGTAA
TTTATCCTTATATATAGTCTGGTTATTCTAAAATATCATTTCAGTATCTAAAAATTCCCCTCTTTTTTCA
GTTATATCTTAACAGGCGACAGTCCAAATGTTGATTTATCCCAGTCCGATTCATCAGGGTTGTGAAGCAT
TTTGTCAATGGTCGAAATCACATCAGTAATAGTGCCTCTTACTTGCCTCATAGAATTTCTTTCTCTTAAC
GTCACCGTTTGGTCTTTTATAGTTTCGAAATCTATGGTGATACCAAATGGTGTTCCCAATTCATCGTTAC
GGGCGTATTTTTTACCAATTGAAGTATTGGAATCGTCAATTTTAAAGTATATCTCTCTTTTACGTAAAGC
CTGCGAGATCCTCTTAAGTATAGCGGGGAAGCCATCGTTATTCGATATTGTCGTAACAAATACTTTGATC
GGCGCTATGCGGCCGCCACCGCGGTGGAGCTCCAGCTTTTGTTCCCTTTAGTGAGGGTTAATTGCGCGCT
TGGCGAGACTCAAACAAGATATATTTTGCCCGCCTTACAGACGAAACTAGTTGGAGGTTATGGAGCATAC
TATCACGTGGGCGGCCACTGGTGAGTTACTACACCCCAGGGGCAACGTTGATGCTCCTAAAAAACTCTGG
CTGGACGCAAGCCGTAACACCCGTGTCACTTCATAATCGTTTGCAATTCAGGGCTTGATCTACACATTAC
CCTGTTATCCCTATTAATTAATACGGTTATCCACAGAATCAGGGGATAACGCAGGAAAGAACATGTGAGC
AAAAGGCCAGCAAAAGGCCAGGAACCGTAAAAAGGCCGCGTTGCTGGCGTTTTTCCATAGGCTCCGCCCC
CCTGACGAGCATCACAAAAATCGACGCTCAAGTCAGAGGTGGCGAAACCCGACAGGACTATAAAGATACC
AGGCGTTTCCCCCTGGAAGCTCCCTCGTGCGCTCTCCTGTTCCGACCCTGCCGCTTACCGGATACCTGTC
CGCCTTTCTCCCTTCGGGAAGCGTGGCGCTTTCTCATAGCTCACGCTGTAGGTATCTCAGTTCGGTGTAG
GTCGTTCGCTCCAAGCTGGGCTGTGTGCACGAACCCCCCGTTCAGCCCGACCGCTGCGCCTTATCCGGTA
ACTATCGTCTTGAGTCCAACCCGGTAAGACACGACTTATCGCCACTGGCAGCAGCCACTGGTAACAGGAT
TAGCAGAGCGAGGTATGTAGGCGGTGCTACAGAGTTCTTGAAGTGGTGGCCTAACTACGGCTACACTAGA
AGAACAGTATTTGGTATCTGCGCTCTGCTGAAGCCAGTTACCTTCGGAAAAAGAGTTGGTAGCTCTTGAT
CCGGCAAACAAACCACCGCTGGTAGCGGTGGTTTTTTTGTTTGCAAGCAGCAGATTACGCGCAGAAAAAA
AGGATCTCAAGAAGATCCTTTGATCTTTTCTACGGGGTCTGACGCTCAGTGGAACGAAAACTCACGTTAA
GGGATTTTGGTCATGAGATTATCAAAAAGGATCTTCACCTAGATCCTTTTAAATTAAAAATGAAGTTTTA
AATCAATCTAAAGTATATATGAGTAAACTTGGTCTGACAGTTACCAATGCTTAATCAGTGAGGCACCTAT
CTCAGCGATCTGTCTATTTCGTTCATCCATAGTTGCCTGACTCCCCGTCGTGTAGATAACTACGATACGG
GAGGGCTTACCATCTGGCCCCAGTGCTGCAATGATACCGCGAGACCCACGCTCACCGGCTCCAGATTTAT
CAGCAATAAACCAGCCAGCCGGAAGGGCCGAGCGCAGAAGTGGTCCTGCAACTTTATCCGCCTCCATCCA
GTCTATTAATTGTTGCCGGGAAGCTAGAGTAAGTAGTTCGCCAGTTAATAGTTTGCGCAACGTTGTTGCC
ATTGCTACAGGCATCGTGGTGTCACGCTCGTCGTTTGGTATGGCTTCATTCAGCTCCGGTTCCCAACGAT
CAAGGCGAGTTACATGATCCCCCATGTTGTGCAAAAAAGCGGTTAGCTCCTTCGGTCCTCCGATCGTTGT
CAGAAGTAAGTTGGCCGCAGTGTTATCACTCATGGTTATGGCAGCACTGCATAATTCTCTTACTGTCATG
CCATCCGTAAGATGCTTTTCTGTGACTGGTGAGTACTCAACCAAGTCATTCTGAGAATAGTGTATGCGGC
GACCGAGTTGCTCTTGCCCGGCGTCAATACGGGATAATACCGCGCCACATAGCAGAACTTTAAAAGTGCT
CATCATTGGAAAACGTTCTTCGGGGCGAAAACTCTCAAGGATCTTACCGCTGTTGAGATCCAGTTCGATG
TAACCCACTCGTGCACCCAACTGATCTTCAGCATCTTTTACTTTCACCAGCGTTTCTGGGTGAGCAAAAA
CAGGAAGGCAAAATGCCGCAAAAAAGGGAATAAGGGCGACACGGAAATGTTGAATACTCATACTCTTCCT
TTTTCAATATTATTGAAGCATTTATCAGGGTTATTGTCTCATGAGCGGATACATATTTGAATGTATTTAG
AAAAATAAACAAATAGGGGTTCCGCGCACATTTCCCCGAAAAGTGCCACCTGAACGAAGCATCTGTGCTT
CATTTTGTAGAACAAAAATGCAACGCGAGAGCGCTAATTTTTCAAACAAAGAATCTGAGCTGCATTTTTA
CAGAACAGAAATGCAACGCGAAAGCGCTATTTTACCAACGAAGAATCTGTGCTTCATTTTTGTAAAACAA
AAATGCAACGCGAGAGCGCTAATTTTTCAAACAAAGAATCTGAGCTGCATTTTTACAGAACAGAAATGCA
ACGCGAGAGCGCTATTTTACCAACAAAGAATCTATACTTCTTTTTTGTTCTACAAAAATGCATCCCGAGA
GCGCTATTTTTCTAACAAAGCATCTTAGATTACTTTTTTTCTCCTTTGTGCGCTCTATAATGCAGTCTCT
TGATAACTTTTTGCACTGTAGGTCCGTTAAGGTTAGAAGAAGGCTACTTTGGTGTCTATTTTCTCTTCCA
TAAAAAAAGCCTGACTCCACTTCCCGCGTTTACTGATTACTAGCGAAGCTGCGGGTGCATTTTTTCAAGA
TAAAGGCATCCCCGATTATATTCTATACCGATGTGGATTGCGCATACTTTGTGAACAGAAAGTGATAGCG
TTGATGATTCTTCATTGGTCAGAAAATTATGAACGGTTTCTTCTATTTTGTCTCTATATACTACGTATAG
GAAATGTTTACATTTTCGTATTGTTTTCGATTCACTCTATGAATAGTTCTTACTACAATTTTTTTGTCTA
AAGAGTAATACTAGAGATAAACATAAAAAATGTAGAGGTCGAGTTTAGATGCAAGTTCAAGGAGCGAAAG
GTGGATGGGTAGGTTATATAGGGATATAGCACAGAGATATATAGCAAAGAGATACTTTTGAGCAATGTTT
GTGGAAGCGGTATTCGCAATATTTTAGTAGCTCGTTACAGTCCGGTGCGTTTTTGGTTTTTTGAAAGTGC
GTCTTCAGAGCGCTTTTGGTTTTCAAAAGCGCTCTGAAGTTCCTATACTTTCTAGAGAATAGGAACTTCG
GAATAGGAACTTCAAAGCGTTTCCGAAAACGAGCGCTTCCGAAAATGCAACGCGAGCTGCGCACATACAG
CTCACTGTTCACGTCGCACCTATATCTGCGTGTTGCCTGTATATATATATACATGAGAAGAACGGCATAG
TGCGTGTTTATGCTTAAATGCGTACTTATATGCGTCTATTTATGTAGGATGAAAGGTAGTCTAGTACCTC
CTGTGATATTATCCCATTCCATGCGGGGTATCGTATGCTTCCTTCAGCACTACCCTTTAGCTGTTCTATA
TGCTGCCACTCCTCAATTGGATTAGTCTCATCCTTCAATGCTATCATTTCCTTTGATATTGGATCATACT
AAGAAACCATTATTATCATGACATTAACCTATAAAAATAGGCGTATCACGAGGCCCTTTCGTCTCGCGCG
TTTCGGTGATGACGGTGAGCGCGTTTCGGTGATGACGGTGAAAACCTCGGCGCGCCATTACCCTGTTATC
CCTAATATACAACGCAAAGAAGCTGGAAAATTGGCGAGGGAATCCTGTTTCTGTCTATCCAAGAATGGGC
ATGAGGTGGCAACCGTCGTGCTAGCGTACAGGGTGCACTTTGTAACCATTTGGGACACCGGACACTCGCT
GTTTTCGAAATTACCCTTTAAGCGCGGGTATTGAACCAGGCTTATGCCCAAGATCGTAGCAAGCATTTAA
CTGTGGGAATACTCAGGTATCGTAAGATGCAAGAGTTCGAATCTCTTAGCAACCATTATTTTTTTCCTCA
ACATAACGAGAACACACAGGGGCGCTATCGCACAGAATCAAATTCGATGACTGGAAATTTTTTGTTAATT
TCAGAGGTCGCCTGACGCATATACCTTTTTCAACTGAAAAATTGGGAGAAAAAGGAAAGGTGAGAGCGCC
GGAACCGGCTTTTCATATAGAATAGAGAAGCGTTCATGACTAAATGCTTGCATCACAATACTTGAAGTTG
ACAATATTATTTAAGGACCTATTGTTTTTTCCAATAGGTGGTTAGCAATCGTCTTACTTTCTAACTTTTC
TTACCTTTTACATTTCAGCAATATATATATATATATTTCAAGGATATACCATTCTAATGTCTGCCCCTAA
GAAGATCGTCGTTTTGCCAGGTGACCACGTTGGTCAAGAAATCACAGCCGAAGCCATTAAGGTTCTTAAA
GCTATTTCTGATGTTCGTTCCAATGTCAAGTTCGATTTCGAAAATCATTTAATTGGTGGTGCTGCTATCG
ATGCTACAGGTGTTCCACTTCCAGATGAGGCGCTGGAAGCCTCCAAGAAGGCTGATGCCGTTTTGTTAGG
TGCTGTGGGTGGTCCTAAATGGGGTACCGGTAGTGTTAGACCTGAACAAGGTTTACTAAAAATCCGTAAA
GAACTTCAATTGTACGCCAACTTAAGACCATGTAACTTTGCATCCGACTCTCTTTTAGACTTATCTCCAA
TCAAGCCACAATTTGCTAAAGGTACTGACTTCGTTGTTGTCAGAGAATTAGTGGGAGGTATTTACTTTGG
TAAGAGAAAGGAAGACGATGGTGATGGTGTCGCTTGGGATAGTGAACAATACACCGTTCCAGAAGTGCAA
AGAATCACAAGAATGGCCGCTTTCATGGCCCTACAACATGAGCCACCATTGCCTATTTGGTCCTTGGATA
AAGCTAATGTTTTGGCCTCTTCAAGATTATGGAGAAAAACTGTGGAGGAAACCATCAAGAACGAATTCCC
TACATTGAAGGTTCAACATCAATTGATTGATTCTGCCGCCATGATCCTAGTTAAGAACCCAACCCACCTA
AATGGTATTATAATCACCAGCAACATGTTTGGTGATATCATCTCCGATGAAGCCTCCGTTATCCCAGGTT
CCTTGGGTTTGTTGCCATCTGCGTCCTTGGCCTCTTTGCCAGACAAGAACACCGCATTTGGTTTGTACGA
ACCATGCCACGGTTCTGCTCCAGATTTGCCAAAGAATAAGGTCAACCCTATCGCCACTATCTTGTCTGCT
GCAATGATGTTGAAATTGTCATTGAACTTGCCTGAAGAAGGTAAGGCCATTGAAGATGCAGTTAAAAAGG
TTTTGGATGCAGGTATCAGAACTGGTGATTTAGGTGGTTCCAACAGTACCACCGAAGTCGGTGATGCTGT
CGCCGAAGAAGTTAAGAAAATCCTTGCTTAAAAAGATTCTCTTTTTTTATGATATTTGTACATAAACTTT
ATAAATGAAATTCATAATAGAAACGACACGAAATTACAAAATGGAATATGTTCATAGGGTAGACGAAACT
ATATACGCAATCTACATACATTTATCAAGAAGGAGAAAAAGGAGGATGTAAAGGAATACAGGTAAGCAAA
TTGATACTAATGGCTCAACGAAATGACGGTATCGATAAGCTTGATATCGAATTCCTGCAGCCCGGGGGAT
CCACTAGTTCTAGA
Features (pLannotate 1.2.2; 13 found; start..end, strand, type, name):
    510..534     +  CDS            2xFLAG (fragment): two tandem FLAG® epitope tags
   7425..7781    -  CDS            GRS2 (fragment): SYG2_YEAST - Experimental evidence at protein level: Swiss-Prot protein existence level 1. Catalyzes the ATP-dependent ligation of glycine to the 3'-end of its cognate tRNA, via the formation of an aminoacyl-adenylate intermediate (Gly-AMP) (PubMed:23816885). Also produces diadenosine tetraphosphate (Ap4A), a universal pleiotropic signaling molecule needed for cell regulation pathways, by direct condensation of 2 ATPs. Thereby, may play a special role in Ap4A homeostasis (By similarity). From Saccharomyces cerevisiae (strain ATCC 204508 / S288c) (Baker's yeast).
   7779..7802    -  misc_feature   MCS (fragment): pBluescript multiple cloning site
   7815..7833    -  promoter       T3 promoter: promoter for bacteriophage T3 RNA polymerase
   8172..8760    -  rep_origin     ori: high-copy-number ColE1/pMB1/pBR322/pUC origin of replication
   8931..9791    -  CDS            AmpR: β-lactamase; bla; confers resistance to ampicillin, carbenicillin, and related antibiotics
   9792..9896    -  promoter       AmpR promoter: bla
   9923..11265   -  rep_origin     2μ ori: yeast 2μ plasmid origin of replication
  11333..11358   +  CDS            rop (fragment): Rop protein, which maintains plasmids at low copy number; rop
  11359..11388   +  CDS            rop (fragment): Rop protein, which maintains plasmids at low copy number; rop
  11619..12026   +  promoter       LEU2 promoter: S. cerevisiae LEU2
  12027..13121   +  CDS            LEU2: 3-isopropylmalate dehydrogenase, required for leucine biosynthesis; S. cerevisiae LEU2; yeast auxotrophic marker
  13325..13384   -  misc_feature   MCS (fragment): pBluescript multiple cloning site
