[The description below was written by a language model from this plasmid's Addgene catalogue record and pLannotate feature annotations shown in this document.]
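Description:
pCHKU28.1-2.2 is a yeast expression plasmid built on the pCHINT2A backbone to express a component of a fungal biosynthetic gene cluster in Saccharomyces cerevisiae. It is an E. coli–yeast shuttle vector. A high-copy ColE1/pUC-type origin and the β-lactamase gene (AmpR) with its native promoter support propagation and ampicillin selection in bacteria, and the 2μ origin provides episomal, multicopy maintenance in yeast. The catalogue lists URA3 as the yeast selectable marker, but both annotated sequences (the depositor's roughly 13.37 kb record and the repository's 13.38 kb sequencing result) instead show a complete LEU2 promoter and coding sequence and no URA3. The sequence evidence therefore points to leucine prototrophy as the selection, and this discrepancy should be checked before use.

The payload is a polyketide synthase gene of about 6.7 kb from Thielavia terrestris, described as the PKS of the cluster designated PKS5. The automated annotation does not label this open reading frame. It presumably lies in the large unannotated span between a short FLAG-like fragment near the start of the record and a fragment matching yeast GRS2. That GRS2-derived sequence sits at the downstream edge of the span and may reflect yeast genomic sequence used as a regulatory or terminator region, though the record does not say so. The promoter driving the PKS is likewise not identified in either the fields or the feature tables. Remnants of a pBluescript multiple cloning site, a T3 promoter (also the listed sequencing primer site) and short rop fragments are backbone carry-over. The plasmid belongs to a heterologous expression platform for discovering fungal natural products.
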