Addgene plasmid #111049: pCHKU28.1-2.2
Purpose: Expression of a fungal biosynthetic gene cluster
Depositing lab: Ronald Davis. Depositing organization: Stanford University. Publication: HEx: A heterologous expression platform for the discovery of fungal natural products. Harvey CJB, Tang M, Schlecht U, Horecka J, Fischer CR, Lin HC, Li J, Naughton B, Cherry J, Miranda M, Li YF, Chu AM, Hennessy JR, Vandova GA, Inglis D, Aiyar RS, Steinmetz LM, Davis RW, Medema MH, Sattely E, Khosla C, St Onge RP, Tang Y, Hillenmeyer ME. Sci Adv. 2018 Apr 11;4(4):eaar5459. doi: 10.1126/sciadv.aar5459. eCollection 2018 Apr. PubMed 29651464.
Backbone
  Vector backbone: pCHINT2A
  Vector type: Yeast Expression
  Selectable markers: URA3
Growth in bacteria
  Bacterial resistance: Ampicillin, 100 μg/mL
  Growth temperature: 37°C
  Growth strain: DH5alpha
  Copy number: High Copy
Gene/Insert
  Gene/Insert name: PKS (alt name: PKS for gene cluster PKS5)
  Species: Thielavia terrestris
  Insert size (bp): 6738
  Cloning method: Unknown
  Sequencing primers: 5′ T3
Terms and licenses: Academic/Nonprofit Terms; Industry Terms: Not Available to Industry
How to cite: pCHKU28.1-2.2 was a gift from Ronald Davis (Addgene plasmid # 111049 ; http://n2t.net/addgene:111049 ; RRID:Addgene_111049)
